>Addgene plasmid #72368 | PX458_ZNF219_1 | depositor full sequence | sequence record 132118 | Full Sequence
TTTTGCTCACATGTNNGAGGGCCTATTTCCCATGATTCCTTCATATTTGCATATACGATACAAGGCTGTT
AGAGAGATAATTGGAATTAATTTGACTGTAAACACAAAGATATTAGTACAAAATACGTGACGTAGAAAGT
AATAATTTCTTGGGTAGTTTGCAGTTTTAAAATTATGTTTTAAAATGGACTATCATATGCTTACCGTAAC
TTGAAAGTATTTCGATTTCTTGGCTTTATATATCTTGTGGAAAGGACGAAACACCGAACGGTAGTGGGCC
CTCAGTTTTAGAGCTAGAAATAGCAAGTTAAAATAAGGCTAGTCCGTTATCAACTTGAAAAAGTGGCACC
GAGTCGGTGCTTTTTTGTTTTAGAGCTAGAAATAGCAAGTTAAAATAAGGCTAGTCCGTTTTTAGCGCGT
GCGCCAATTCTGCAGACAAATGGCTCTAGAGGTACCCGTTACATAACTTACGGTAAATGGCCCGCCTGGC
TGACCGCCCAACGACCCCCGCCCATTGACGTCAATAGTAACGCCAATAGGGACTTTCCATTGACGTCAAT
GGGTGGAGTATTTACGGTAAACTGCCCACTTGGCAGTACATCAAGTGTATCATATGCCAAGTACGCCCCC
TATTGACGTCAATGACGGTAAATGGCCCGCCTGGCATTGTGCCCAGTACATGACCTTATGGGACTTTCCT
ACTTGGCAGTACATCTACGTATTAGTCATCGCTATTACCATGGTCGAGGTGAGCCCCACGTTCTGCTTCA
CTCTCCCCATCTCCCCCCCCTCCCCACCCCCAATTTTGTATTTATTTATTTTTTAATTATTTTGTGCAGC
GATGGGGGCGGGGGGGGGGGGGGGGCGCGCGCCAGGCGGGGCGGGGCGGGGCGAGGGGCGGGGCGGGGCG
AGGCGGAGAGGTGCGGCGGCAGCCAATCAGAGCGGCGCGCTCCGAAAGTTTCCTTTTATGGCGAGGCGGC
GGCGGCGGCGGCCCTATAAAAAGCGAAGCGCGCGGCGGGCGGGAGTCGCTGCGACGCTGCCTTCGCCCCG
TGCCCCGCTCCGCCGCCGCCTCGCGCCGCCCGCCCCGGCTCTGACTGACCGCGTTACTCCCACAGGTGAG
CGGGCGGGACGGCCCTTCTCCTCCGGGCTGTAATTAGCTGAGCAAGAGGTAAGGGTTTAAGGGATGGTTG
GTTGGTGGGGTATTAATGTTTAATTACCTGGAGCACCTGCCTGAAATCACTTTTTTTCAGGTTGGACCGG
TGCCACCATGGACTATAAGGACCACGACGGAGACTACAAGGATCATGATATTGATTACAAAGACGATGAC
GATAAGATGGCCCCAAAGAAGAAGCGGAAGGTCGGTATCCACGGAGTCCCAGCAGCCGACAAGAAGTACA
GCATCGGCCTGGACATCGGCACCAACTCTGTGGGCTGGGCCGTGATCACCGACGAGTACAAGGTGCCCAG
CAAGAAATTCAAGGTGCTGGGCAACACCGACCGGCACAGCATCAAGAAGAACCTGATCGGAGCCCTGCTG
TTCGACAGCGGCGAAACAGCCGAGGCCACCCGGCTGAAGAGAACCGCCAGAAGAAGATACACCAGACGGA
AGAACCGGATCTGCTATCTGCAAGAGATCTTCAGCAACGAGATGGCCAAGGTGGACGACAGCTTCTTCCA
CAGACTGGAAGAGTCCTTCCTGGTGGAAGAGGATAAGAAGCACGAGCGGCACCCCATCTTCGGCAACATC
GTGGACGAGGTGGCCTACCACGAGAAGTACCCCACCATCTACCACCTGAGAAAGAAACTGGTGGACAGCA
CCGACAAGGCCGACCTGCGGCTGATCTATCTGGCCCTGGCCCACATGATCAAGTTCCGGGGCCACTTCCT
GATCGAGGGCGACCTGAACCCCGACAACAGCGACGTGGACAAGCTGTTCATCCAGCTGGTGCAGACCTAC
AACCAGCTGTTCGAGGAAAACCCCATCAACGCCAGCGGCGTGGACGCCAAGGCCATCCTGTCTGCCAGAC
TGAGCAAGAGCAGACGGCTGGAAAATCTGATCGCCCAGCTGCCCGGCGAGAAGAAGAATGGCCTGTTCGG
AAACCTGATTGCCCTGAGCCTGGGCCTGACCCCCAACTTCAAGAGCAACTTCGACCTGGCCGAGGATGCC
AAACTGCAGCTGAGCAAGGACACCTACGACGACGACCTGGACAACCTGCTGGCCCAGATCGGCGACCAGT
ACGCCGACCTGTTTCTGGCCGCCAAGAACCTGTCCGACGCCATCCTGCTGAGCGACATCCTGAGAGTGAA
CACCGAGATCACCAAGGCCCCCCTGAGCGCCTCTATGATCAAGAGATACGACGAGCACCACCAGGACCTG
ACCCTGCTGAAAGCTCTCGTGCGGCAGCAGCTGCCTGAGAAGTACAAAGAGATTTTCTTCGACCAGAGCA
AGAACGGCTACGCCGGCTACATTGACGGCGGAGCCAGCCAGGAAGAGTTCTACAAGTTCATCAAGCCCAT
CCTGGAAAAGATGGACGGCACCGAGGAACTGCTCGTGAAGCTGAACAGAGAGGACCTGCTGCGGAAGCAG
CGGACCTTCGACAACGGCAGCATCCCCCACCAGATCCACCTGGGAGAGCTGCACGCCATTCTGCGGCGGC
AGGAAGATTTTTACCCATTCCTGAAGGACAACCGGGAAAAGATCGAGAAGATCCTGACCTTCCGCATCCC
CTACTACGTGGGCCCTCTGGCCAGGGGAAACAGCAGATTCGCCTGGATGACCAGAAAGAGCGAGGAAACC
ATCACCCCCTGGAACTTCGAGGAAGTGGTGGACAAGGGCGCTTCCGCCCAGAGCTTCATCGAGCGGATGA
CCAACTTCGATAAGAACCTGCCCAACGAGAAGGTGCTGCCCAAGCACAGCCTGCTGTACGAGTACTTCAC
CGTGTATAACGAGCTGACCAAAGTGAAATACGTGACCGAGGGAATGAGAAAGCCCGCCTTCCTGAGCGGC
GAGCAGAAAAAGGCCATCGTGGACCTGCTGTTCAAGACCAACCGGAAAGTGACCGTGAAGCAGCTGAAAG
AGGACTACTTCAAGAAAATCGAGTGCTTCGACTCCGTGGAAATCTCCGGCGTGGAAGATCGGTTCAACGC
CTCCCTGGGCACATACCACGATCTGCTGAAAATTATCAAGGACAAGGACTTCCTGGACAATGAGGAAAAC
GAGGACATTCTGGAAGATATCGTGCTGACCCTGACACTGTTTGAGGACAGAGAGATGATCGAGGAACGGC
TGAAAACCTATGCCCACCTGTTCGACGACAAAGTGATGAAGCAGCTGAAGCGGCGGAGATACACCGGCTG
GGGCAGGCTGAGCCGGAAGCTGATCAACGGCATCCGGGACAAGCAGTCCGGCAAGACAATCCTGGATTTC
CTGAAGTCCGACGGCTTCGCCAACAGAAACTTCATGCAGCTGATCCACGACGACAGCCTGACCTTTAAAG
AGGACATCCAGAAAGCCCAGGTGTCCGGCCAGGGCGATAGCCTGCACGAGCACATTGCCAATCTGGCCGG
CAGCCCCGCCATTAAGAAGGGCATCCTGCAGACAGTGAAGGTGGTGGACGAGCTCGTGAAAGTGATGGGC
CGGCACAAGCCCGAGAACATCGTGATCGAAATGGCCAGAGAGAACCAGACCACCCAGAAGGGACAGAAGA
ACAGCCGCGAGAGAATGAAGCGGATCGAAGAGGGCATCAAAGAGCTGGGCAGCCAGATCCTGAAAGAACA
CCCCGTGGAAAACACCCAGCTGCAGAACGAGAAGCTGTACCTGTACTACCTGCAGAATGGGCGGGATATG
TACGTGGACCAGGAACTGGACATCAACCGGCTGTCCGACTACGATGTGGACCATATCGTGCCTCAGAGCT
TTCTGAAGGACGACTCCATCGACAACAAGGTGCTGACCAGAAGCGACAAGAACCGGGGCAAGAGCGACAA
CGTGCCCTCCGAAGAGGTCGTGAAGAAGATGAAGAACTACTGGCGGCAGCTGCTGAACGCCAAGCTGATT
ACCCAGAGAAAGTTCGACAATCTGACCAAGGCCGAGAGAGGCGGCCTGAGCGAACTGGATAAGGCCGGCT
TCATCAAGAGACAGCTGGTGGAAACCCGGCAGATCACAAAGCACGTGGCACAGATCCTGGACTCCCGGAT
GAACACTAAGTACGACGAGAATGACAAGCTGATCCGGGAAGTGAAAGTGATCACCCTGAAGTCCAAGCTG
GTGTCCGATTTCCGGAAGGATTTCCAGTTTTACAAAGTGCGCGAGATCAACAACTACCACCACGCCCACG
ACGCCTACCTGAACGCCGTCGTGGGAACCGCCCTGATCAAAAAGTACCCTAAGCTGGAAAGCGAGTTCGT
GTACGGCGACTACAAGGTGTACGACGTGCGGAAGATGATCGCCAAGAGCGAGCAGGAAATCGGCAAGGCT
ACCGCCAAGTACTTCTTCTACAGCAACATCATGAACTTTTTCAAGACCGAGATTACCCTGGCCAACGGCG
AGATCCGGAAGCGGCCTCTGATCGAGACAAACGGCGAAACCGGGGAGATCGTGTGGGATAAGGGCCGGGA
TTTTGCCACCGTGCGGAAAGTGCTGAGCATGCCCCAAGTGAATATCGTGAAAAAGACCGAGGTGCAGACA
GGCGGCTTCAGCAAAGAGTCTATCCTGCCCAAGAGGAACAGCGATAAGCTGATCGCCAGAAAGAAGGACT
GGGACCCTAAGAAGTACGGCGGCTTCGACAGCCCCACCGTGGCCTATTCTGTGCTGGTGGTGGCCAAAGT
GGAAAAGGGCAAGTCCAAGAAACTGAAGAGTGTGAAAGAGCTGCTGGGGATCACCATCATGGAAAGAAGC
AGCTTCGAGAAGAATCCCATCGACTTTCTGGAAGCCAAGGGCTACAAAGAAGTGAAAAAGGACCTGATCA
TCAAGCTGCCTAAGTACTCCCTGTTCGAGCTGGAAAACGGCCGGAAGAGAATGCTGGCCTCTGCCGGCGA
ACTGCAGAAGGGAAACGAACTGGCCCTGCCCTCCAAATATGTGAACTTCCTGTACCTGGCCAGCCACTAT
GAGAAGCTGAAGGGCTCCCCCGAGGATAATGAGCAGAAACAGCTGTTTGTGGAACAGCACAAGCACTACC
TGGACGAGATCATCGAGCAGATCAGCGAGTTCTCCAAGAGAGTGATCCTGGCCGACGCTAATCTGGACAA
AGTGCTGTCCGCCTACAACAAGCACCGGGATAAGCCCATCAGAGAGCAGGCCGAGAATATCATCCACCTG
TTTACCCTGACCAATCTGGGAGCCCCTGCCGCCTTCAAGTACTTTGACACCACCATCGACCGGAAGAGGT
ACACCAGCACCAAAGAGGTGCTGGACGCCACCCTGATCCACCAGAGCATCACCGGCCTGTACGAGACACG
GATCGACCTGTCTCAGCTGGGAGGCGACAAAAGGCCGGCGGCCACGAAAAAGGCCGGCCAGGCAAAAAAG
AAAAAGGAATTCGGCAGTGGAGAGGGCAGAGGAAGTCTGCTAACATGCGGTGACGTCGAGGAGAATCCTG
GCCCAGTGAGCAAGGGCGAGGAGCTGTTCACCGGGGTGGTGCCCATCCTGGTCGAGCTGGACGGCGACGT
AAACGGCCACAAGTTCAGCGTGTCCGGCGAGGGCGAGGGCGATGCCACCTACGGCAAGCTGACCCTGAAG
TTCATCTGCACCACCGGCAAGCTGCCCGTGCCCTGGCCCACCCTCGTGACCACCCTGACCTACGGCGTGC
AGTGCTTCAGCCGCTACCCCGACCACATGAAGCAGCACGACTTCTTCAAGTCCGCCATGCCCGAAGGCTA
CGTCCAGGAGCGCACCATCTTCTTCAAGGACGACGGCAACTACAAGACCCGCGCCGAGGTGAAGTTCGAG
GGCGACACCCTGGTGAACCGCATCGAGCTGAAGGGCATCGACTTCAAGGAGGACGGCAACATCCTGGGGC
ACAAGCTGGAGTACAACTACAACAGCCACAACGTCTATATCATGGCCGACAAGCAGAAGAACGGCATCAA
GGTGAACTTCAAGATCCGCCACAACATCGAGGACGGCAGCGTGCAGCTCGCCGACCACTACCAGCAGAAC
ACCCCCATCGGCGACGGCCCCGTGCTGCTGCCCGACAACCACTACCTGAGCACCCAGTCCGCCCTGAGCA
AAGACCCCAACGAGAAGCGCGATCACATGGTCCTGCTGGAGTTCGTGACCGCCGCCGGGATCACTCTCGG
CATGGACGAGCTGTACAAGGAATTCTAACTAGAGCTCGCTGATCAGCCTCGACTGTGCCTTCTAGTTGCC
AGCCATCTGTTGTTTGCCCCTCCCCCGTGCCTTCCTTGACCCTGGAAGGTGCCACTCCCACTGTCCTTTC
CTAATAAAATGAGGAAATTGCATCGCATTGTCTGAGTAGGTGTCATTCTATTCTGGGGGGTGGGGTGGGG
CAGGACAGCAAGGGGGAGGATTGGGAAGAGAATAGCAGGCATGCTGGGGAGCGGCCGCAGGAACCCCTAG
TGATGGAGTTGGCCACTCCCTCTCTGCGCGCTCGCTCGCTCACTGAGGCCGGGCGACCAAAGGTCGCCCG
ACGCCCGGGCTTTGCCCGGGCGGCCTCAGTGAGCGAGCGAGCGCGCAGCTGCCTGCAGGGGCGCCTGATG
CGGTATTTTCTCCTTACGCATCTGTGCGGTATTTCACACCGCATA
[142 nt withheld, positions 6766-6907]
C
[141 nt withheld, positions 6909-7049]
CCTTTGACGTTGGAGTCCACGTTCTTT
[37 nt withheld, positions 7077-7113]
ACCCTATCTCGGGCTATTCTTTTGATTTATAAGGGATTTTGCCGATTTCGGCCTATTGGTTAAAAAATGA
GCTGATTTAACAAAAATTTAACGCGAATTTTAACAAAATATTAACGTTTACAATTTTATGGTGCACTCTC
AGTACAATCTGCTCTGATGCCGCATAGTTAAGCCAGCCCCGACACCCGCCAACACCCGCTGACGCGCCCT
GACGGGCTTGTCTGCTCCCGGCATCCGCTTACAGACAAGCTGTGACCGTCTCCGGGAGCTGCATGTGTCA
GAGGTTTTCACCGTCATCACCGAAACGCGCGAGACGAAAGGGCCTCGTGATACGCCTATTTTTATAGGTT
AATGTCATGATAATAATGGTTTCTTAGACGTCAGGTGGCACTTTTCGGGGAAATGTGCGCGGAACCCCTA
TTTGTTTATTTTTCTAAATACATTCAAATATGTATCCGCTCATGAGACAATAACCCTGATAAATGCTTCA
ATAATATTGAAAAAGGAAGAGTATGAGTATTCAACATTTCCGTGTCGCCCTTATTCCCTTTTTTGCGGCA
TTTTGCCTTCCTGTTTTTGCTCACCCAGAAACGCTGGTGAAAGTAAAAGATGCTGAAGATCAGTTGGGTG
CACGAGTGGGTTACATCGAACTGGATCTCAACAGCGGTAAGATCCTTGAGAGTTTTCGCCCCGAAGAACG
TTTTCCAATGATGAGCACTTTTAAAGTTCTGCTATGTGGCGCGGTATTATCCCGTATTGACGCCGGGCAA
GAGCAACTCGGTCGCCGCATACACTATTCTCAGAATGACTTGGTTGAGTACTCACCAGTCACAGAAAAGC
ATCTTACGGATGGCATGACAGTAAGAGAATTATGCAGTGCTGCCATAACCATGAGTGATAACACTGCGGC
CAACTTACTTCTGACAACGATCGGAGGACCGAAGGAGCTAACCGCTTTTTTGCACAACATGGGGGATCAT
GTAACTCGCCTTGATCGTTGGGAACCGGAGCTGAATGAAGCCATACCAAACGACGAGCGTGACACCACGA
TGCCTGTAGCAATGGCAACAACGTTGCGCAAACTATTAACTGGCGAACTACTTACTCTAGCTTCCCGGCA
ACAATTAATAGACTGGATGGAGGCGGATAAAGTTGCAGGACCACTTCTGCGCTCGGCCCTTCCGGCTGGC
TGGTTTATTGCTGATAAATCTGGAGCCGGTGAGCGTGGAAGCCGCGGTATCATTGCAGCACTGGGGCCAG
ATGGTAAGCCCTCCCGTATCGTAGTTATCTACACGACGGGGAGTCAGGCAACTATGGATGAACGAAATAG
ACAGATCGCTGAGATAGGTGCCTCACTGATTAAGCATTGGTAACTGTCAGACCAAGTTTACTCATATATA
CTTTAGATTGATTTAAAACTTCATTTTTAATTTAAAAGGATCTAGGTGAAGATCCTTTTTGATAATCTCA
TGACCAAAATCCCTTAACGTGAGTTTTCGTTCCACTGAGCGTCAGACCCCGTAGAAAAGATCAAAGGATC
TTCTTGAGATCCTTTTTTTCTGCGCGTAATCTGCTGCTTGCAAACAAAAAAACCACCGCTACCAGCGGTG
GTTTGTTTGCCGGATCAAGAGCTACCAACTCTTTTTCCGAAGGTAACTGGCTTCAGCAGAGCGCAGATAC
CAAATACTGTCCTTCTAGTGTAGCCGTAGTTAGGCCACCACTTCAAGAACTCTGTAGCACCGCCTACATA
CCTCGCTCTGCTAATCCTGTTACCAGTGGCTGCTGCCAGTGGCGATAAGTCGTGTCTTACCGGGTTGGAC
TCAAGACGATAGTTACCGGATAAGGCGCAGCGGTCGGGCTGAACGGGGGGTTCGTGCACACAGCCCAGCT
TGGAGCGAACGACCTACACCGAACTGAGATACCTACAGCGTGAGCTATGAGAAAGCGCCACGCTTCCCGA
AGGGAGAAAGGCGGACAGGTATCCGGTAAGCGGCAGGGTCGGAACAGGAGAGCGCACGAGGGAGCTTCCA
GGGGGAAACGCCTGGTATCTTTATAGTCCTGTCGGGTTTCGCCACCTCTGACTTGAGCGTCGATTTTTGT
GATGCTCGTCAGGGGGGCGGAGCCTATGGAAAAACGCCAGCAACGCGGCCTTTTTACGGTTCCTGGCCTT
TTGCTGGCC
Features (pLannotate 1.2.2; 19 found; start..end, strand, type, name):
     17..257     +  promoter       U6 promoter: RNA polymerase III promoter for human U6 snRNA
    285..360     +  misc_RNA       gRNA scaffold: guide RNA scaffold for the Streptococcus pyogenes CRISPR/Cas9 system
    367..410     +  misc_RNA       gRNA scaffold (fragment): guide RNA scaffold for the Streptococcus pyogenes CRISPR/Cas9 system
    457..742     +  enhancer       CMV enhancer: human cytomegalovirus immediate early enhancer; contains an 18-bp deletion relative to the standard CMV enhancer
    744..1021    +  promoter       chicken β-actin promoter: No description available
   1022..1250    +  intron         hybrid intron: hybrid between chicken β-actin (CBA) and minute virus of mice (MMV) introns (Gray et al., 2011)
   1388..2989    +  CDS            Cas9(N): N-terminal portion of Streptococcus pyogenes Cas9 (Zetsche et al., 2015)
   2990..5488    +  CDS            Cas9(C): C-terminal portion of Streptococcus pyogenes Cas9 (Zetsche et al., 2015)
   5489..5536    +  CDS            nucleoplasmin NLS: bipartite nuclear localization signal from nucleoplasmin
   5606..6319    +  CDS            EGFP: EGFP is a basic (constitutively fluorescent) green fluorescent protein published in 1996, derived from Aequorea victoria. It is reported to be a rapidly-maturing weak dimer with moderate acid sensitivity.
   6353..6464    +  polyA_signal   bGH poly(A) signal: bovine growth hormone polyadenylation signal
   6569..6709    +  repeat_region  AAV2 ITR: inverted terminal repeat of adeno-associated virus serotype 2 inverted
   6714..6765    -  misc_feature   bom (fragment): basis of mobility region from pBR322
   6784..7164    +  rep_origin     M13 ori (sequence partly withheld): M13 bacteriophage origin of replication; arrow indicates direction of (+) strand synthesis
   7240..7289    -  misc_feature   bom (fragment): basis of mobility region from pBR322
   7391..7426    -  CDS            rop (fragment): Rop protein, which maintains plasmids at low copy number; rop
   7521..7625    +  promoter       AmpR promoter: bla
   7626..8486    +  CDS            AmpR: β-lactamase; bla; confers resistance to ampicillin, carbenicillin, and related antibiotics
   8657..9245    +  rep_origin     ori: high-copy-number ColE1/pMB1/pBR322/pUC origin of replication
