[The description below was written by a language model from this plasmid's Addgene catalogue record and pLannotate feature annotations shown in this document.]
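Description:
PX458_ZNF219_1 is a mammalian CRISPR expression plasmid built on the PX458 backbone, carrying both a single guide RNA and Streptococcus pyogenes Cas9 linked to a GFP reporter. It is propagated in E. coli as a high-copy plasmid through a ColE1/pUC-type origin and selected with ampicillin via the β-lactamase gene. An M13/f1-type phage origin is also annotated. So are a single AAV2 ITR and short bom and rop fragments, which appear to be backbone remnants rather than functional modules.

The payload consists of two expression units. A human U6 RNA polymerase III promoter drives a guide directed at the 3' end of human ZNF219, inserted by Gibson cloning immediately upstream of the S. pyogenes gRNA scaffold. A partial second copy of the scaffold is annotated just downstream. The second unit uses a hybrid CBh-style promoter (CMV enhancer, chicken β-actin promoter and a hybrid intron) to express Cas9. The annotation splits Cas9 into contiguous N- and C-terminal portions that together form the full-length coding sequence. This is followed by a nucleoplasmin nuclear localization signal and EGFP, and the unit ends with a bovine growth hormone polyadenylation signal. According to the record, Cas9 and GFP are joined by a 2A peptide, which would occupy the unannotated gap before EGFP. That arrangement yields separate nuclease and fluorescent proteins from one transcript and lets transfected cells be identified or sorted.

The plasmid belongs to a CRISPR-based tagging system designed to add an epitope tag, currently FLAG, to endogenous proteins. Cutting near the 3' end of ZNF219 presumably promotes knock-in of the tag from a separate donor, which this plasmid does not contain.
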