Addgene plasmid #72368: PX458_ZNF219_1
Purpose: Encodes gRNA for 3' target of human ZNF219 along with Cas9 with 2A GFP
Depositing lab: Eric Mendenhall & Richard M. Myers. Depositing organization: University of Alabama in Huntsville.
Backbone
  Vector backbone: PX458
  Backbone size w/o insert (bp): 9289
  Vector type: CRISPR
Growth in bacteria
  Bacterial resistance: Ampicillin, 100 μg/mL
  Growth temperature: 37°C
  Growth strain: DH5alpha
  Copy number: High Copy
Gene/Insert
  Gene/Insert name: ZNF219
  gRNA/shRNA sequence: GAACGGTAGTGGGCCCTCA
  Species: H. sapiens (human)
  Entrez Gene: ZNF219 (a.k.a. ZFP219)
  Cloning method: Gibson Cloning
  Sequencing primers: 5′ pBR322ori-F
Terms and licenses: Academic/Nonprofit Terms; Industry Terms: Not Available to Industry
Depositor comments: Note: This plasmid is part of the Mendenhall and Meyers CRISPR-based Tagging system to add a tag (currently using FLAG) to endogenous proteins. Please see https://www.addgene.org/crispr/tagging/ for more details.
How to cite: PX458_ZNF219_1 was a gift from Eric Mendenhall & Richard M. Myers (Addgene plasmid # 72368 ; http://n2t.net/addgene:72368 ; RRID:Addgene_72368)
