>Addgene plasmid #72368 | PX458_ZNF219_1 | addgene partial sequence | sequence record 134660 | pCBhProF2 5'-agggtttaagggatggttgg-3'
AAGAAGCGGAAGGTCGGTATCCACGGAGTCCCAGCAGCCGACAAGAAGTACAGCATCGGCCTGGACATCG
GCACCAACTCTGTGGGCTGGGCCGTGATCACCGACGAGTACAAGGTGCCCAGCAAGAAATTCAAGGTGCT
GGGCAACACCGACCGGCACAGCATCAAGAAGAACCTGATCGGAGCCCTGCTGTTCGACAGCGGCGAAACA
GCCGAGGCCACCCGGCTGAAGAGAACCGCCAGAAGAAGATACACCAGACGGAAGAACCGGATCTGCTATC
TGCAAGAGATCTTCAGCAACGAGATGGCCAAGGTGGACGACAGCTTCTTCCACAGACTGGAAGAGTCCTT
CCTGGTGGAAGAGGATAAGAAGCACGAGCGGCACCCCATCTTCGGCAACATCGTGGACGAGGTGGCCTAC
CACGAGAAGTACCCCACCATCTACCACCTGAGAAAGAAACTGGTGGACAGCACCGACAAGGCCGACCTGC
GGCTGATCTATCTGGCCCTGGCCCACATGATCAAGTTCCGGGGCCACTTCCTGATCGAGGGCGACCTGAA
CCCCGACAACAGCGACGTGGACA
