>Addgene plasmid #72368 | PX458_ZNF219_1 | addgene partial sequence | sequence record 135652 | hU6-F 5'-GAGGGCCTATTTCCCATGATT-3'
AGGCTGTTAGAGAGATAATTGGAATTAATTTGACTGTAAACACAAAGATATTAGTACAAAATACGTGACG
TAGAAAGTAATAATTTCTTGGGTAGTTTGCAGTTTTAAAATTATGTTTTAAAATGGACTATCATATGCTT
ACCGTAACTTGAAAGTATTTCGATTTCTTGGCTTTATATATCTTGTGGAAAGGACGAAACACCGAACGGT
AGTGGGCCCTCAGTTTTAGAGCTAGAAATAGCAAGTTAAAATAAGGCTAGTCCGTTATCAACTTGAAAAA
GTGGCACCGAGTCGGTGCTTTTTTGTTTTAGAGCTAGAAATAGCAAGTTAAAATAAGGCTAGTCCGTTTT
TAGCGCGTGCGCCAATTCTGCAGACAAATGGCTCTAGAGGTACCCGTTACATAACTTACGGTAAATGGCC
CGCCTGGCTGACCGCCCAACGACCCCCGCCCATTGACGTCAATAGTAACGCCAATAGGGACTTTCCATTG
ACGTCAATGGGTGGAGTATTTACGGTAAACTGCCCACTTGGCAGTACATCAAGTGTATCATATGCCAAGT
ACGCCCCCTATTGACGTCAATGACGGTAAATGGCCCGCCTGGCATTGTGCCCAGTACATGACCTTATGGG
ACTTTCCTACTTGGCAGTACATCTACGTATTAGTCATCGCTATTACCATGGTCGAGGTGAGCCCCACGTT
CTGCTTCACTCTCCCCATCTCCCCCCCCTCCCCACCCCCAATTTTGTATTTATTTATTTTTTAATTATTT
TGTGCAG
